Addgene plasmid #20216: 3xDHFR-myc
Depositing lab: Carolyn Bertozzi. Depositing organization: University of California, Berkeley. Publication: Conditional glycosylation in eukaryotic cells using a biocompatible chemical inducer of dimerization. Czlapinski JL, Schelle MW, Miller LW, Laughlin ST, Kohler JJ, Cornish VW, Bertozzi CR. J Am Chem Soc. 2008 Oct 8. 130(40):13186-7. 10.1021/ja8037728 PubMed 18788807.
Backbone
  Vector backbone: pcDNA3.1/Zeo(+)
  Backbone manufacturer: Invitrogen
  Backbone size w/o insert (bp): 5000
  Vector type: Mammalian Expression
  Selectable markers: Zeocin
Growth in bacteria
  Bacterial resistance: Ampicillin, 100 μg/mL
  Growth temperature: 37°C
  Growth strain: DH5alpha
  Copy number: High Copy
Gene/Insert
  Gene/Insert name: 3xDHFR (alt names: 3 copies of fused DHFR; dihydrofolate reductase; folA)
  Species: E. coli
  Insert size (bp): 1467
  Entrez Gene: folA (a.k.a. b0048, ECK0049, tmr, tmrA)
  Tag / fusion protein: myc (C terminal on insert)
  Cloning method: Restriction Enzyme; 5′ cloning site XbaI (not destroyed); 3′ cloning site ApaI (not destroyed)
  Sequencing primers: 5′ CMV-F; 3′ BGH reverse
Terms and licenses: Academic/Nonprofit Terms; Industry Terms: Not Available to Industry
How to cite: 3xDHFR-myc was a gift from Carolyn Bertozzi (Addgene plasmid # 20216 ; http://n2t.net/addgene:20216 ; RRID:Addgene_20216)
