[The description below was written by a language model from this plasmid's Addgene catalogue record.]
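Description:
3xDHFR-myc is a mammalian expression plasmid built on the commercial pcDNA3.1/Zeo(+) backbone (about 5 kb without insert). It is propagated in E. coli as a high-copy plasmid under ampicillin selection, and it carries a Zeocin resistance marker that allows selection of transfected mammalian cells. No feature table accompanies the record, but the listed sequencing primers (a CMV forward primer and a BGH reverse primer) are consistent with the standard layout of this backbone family, in which the insert sits between the strong constitutive CMV promoter and the bovine growth hormone polyadenylation signal.

The payload is a roughly 1.5 kb insert, cloned between XbaI and ApaI sites that both remain intact. It encodes three copies of E. coli dihydrofolate reductase (folA) fused in tandem as a single polypeptide, with a myc epitope tag at the C terminus for detection by immunoblotting or immunofluorescence. The record does not describe any linkers between the repeats or any targeting sequences.

Bacterial DHFR is widely used as a small-molecule-binding domain because it binds antifolate ligands such as methotrexate and trimethoprim with high affinity. The associated publication concerns conditional glycosylation in eukaryotic cells using a biocompatible chemical inducer of dimerization. This suggests that the triple-DHFR protein serves as a ligand-binding component, or as a control, in a chemically induced dimerization system. Its exact role in those experiments is not stated in the record.
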