>Addgene plasmid #20216 | 3xDHFR-myc | addgene partial sequence | sequence record 25809 | 20216 with BGH-rev
GGCCTCTAGTCTACAGATCCTCTTCTGAGATGAGTTTTTGTTCCCGCCGCTCCAGAATCTCAAAGCAATA
GCTGTGAGAGTTCTGCGCATCAGCATCGTGGAATTCGCTGAATACCGATTCCCAGTCATCCGGCTCGTAA
TCCGGGAAATGGGTGTCGCCTTCCACTTCTGCGTCGATATGCGTCAGATACAGTTTTTGCGCTTTTGGCA
AGAACTGTTCATAAACGCGACCGCCGCCAATCACCATGATTTCTGGTACGTCACCACACGCCGCGATGGC
TTCATCCACCGACTTCACCCACGTTACGCGATCGTCCGTACCCGGTTGACTGCTGAGGATAATATTTTTG
CGTCCTGGCAACGGACGACCGATTGATTCCCAGGTATGGCGGCCCATAATCACGGGTTTATTTAAGGTGT
TGCGTTTAAACCAGGCGAGATCGGCAGGCAGGTTCCACGGCATGGCGTTTTCCATGCCGATAACGCGATC
TACCGCTAACGCCGCAATCAGACTGATTCTAGTCCGCCGCTCCAGAATCTCAAAGCAATAGCTGTGAGAG
TTCTGCGCATCAGCATCGTGGAATTCGCTGAATACCGATTCCCAGTCATCCGGCTCGTAATCCGGGAAAT
GGGTGTCGCCTTCCACTTCTGCGTCGATATGCGTCAGATACAGTTTTTGCGCTTTTGGCAAGAACTGTTC
ATAAACGCGACCGCCGCCAATCACCATGATTTCTGGTACGTCACCACCACGCCGGGGNNNNNTNTCCCCC
CNNTTTCCCCCNNGTTACNCNATCGCCCGTACCCGGGTTGAANT
